Addgene plasmid #91872: p2CT-His-MBP-Ppr_Cas13a_WT
Purpose: Bacterial expression for Cas13a
Depositing lab: Jennifer Doudna. Depositing organization: University of California, Berkeley. Publication: RNA Targeting by Functionally Orthogonal Type VI-A CRISPR-Cas Enzymes. East-Seletsky A, O'Connell MR, Burstein D, Knott GJ, Doudna JA. Mol Cell. 2017 May 4;66(3):373-383.e3. doi: 10.1016/j.molcel.2017.04.008. PubMed 28475872.
Backbone
  Vector backbone: p2CT
  Backbone manufacturer: UC Berkeley Macrolab
  Vector type: Bacterial Expression
Growth in bacteria
  Bacterial resistance: Ampicillin, 100 μg/mL
  Growth temperature: 37°C
  Growth strain: DH5alpha
  Copy number: High Copy
Gene/Insert
  Gene/Insert name: PprCas13a (PprC2c2) WT
  Tag / fusion protein: His6-MBP-TEV site (N terminal on backbone)
  Cloning method: Ligation Independent Cloning
Terms and licenses: Academic/Nonprofit Terms; Industry Terms: Not Available to Industry
How to cite: p2CT-His-MBP-Ppr_Cas13a_WT was a gift from Jennifer Doudna (Addgene plasmid # 91872 ; http://n2t.net/addgene:91872 ; RRID:Addgene_91872)
