[The description below was written by a language model from this plasmid's Addgene catalogue record, the feature table of its GenBank file and pLannotate feature annotations shown in this document.]
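Description:
p2CT-His-MBP-Ppr_Cas13a_WT is a roughly 9.4 kb bacterial expression plasmid built on the p2CT backbone, a pBR322-derived ligation-independent cloning vector from the UC Berkeley Macrolab series. It is propagated in E. coli using a ColE1/pMB1-type origin and selected with ampicillin through the bla gene under its native promoter. The backbone also retains the pBR322 bom region and the rop gene, along with leftover fragments of the tetracycline resistance gene and its promoter flanking the expression cassette; these remnants are not functional markers. The catalogue lists the plasmid as high copy, although rop is annotated as a copy-number-limiting element.

The payload is the wild-type Cas13a (formerly C2c2) open reading frame labelled Ppr, which the automated annotation matches to the Cas13a protein of Paludibacter propionicigenes. Cas13a is the single-protein, RNA-guided, RNA-targeting effector of type VI-A CRISPR systems, and it also processes its own pre-crRNA. Transcription is driven by a T7 promoter with the phage T7 gene 10 ribosome binding site and ends at a T7 terminator, so expression requires a host that supplies T7 RNA polymerase. No lac operator or lacI gene is annotated in either feature table. The protein is made as an N-terminal fusion of a His6 tag, cytosolic maltose-binding protein lacking its signal sequence, and a TEV protease recognition site. This arrangement provides affinity purification and improved solubility, and the tags can then be removed by cleavage to release Cas13a. The construct is intended for recombinant production and purification of the wild-type enzyme, consistent with biochemical studies comparing Cas13a homologs.
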