LOCUS       Exported 9422 bp ds-DNA circular SYN 12-MAY-2021
DEFINITION  Bacterial expression for Cas13a.
ACCESSION   .
VERSION     .
KEYWORDS    p2CT-His-MBP-Ppr_Cas13a_WT
SOURCE      synthetic DNA construct
  ORGANISM  synthetic DNA construct
REFERENCE   1 (bases 1 to 9422)
  AUTHORS   East-Seletsky A, O'Connell MR, Burstein D, Knott GJ, Doudna JA
  TITLE     RNA Targeting by Functionally Orthogonal Type VI-A CRISPR-Cas
            Enzymes.
  JOURNAL   Mol Cell. 2017 May 4;66(3):373-383.e3. doi:
            10.1016/j.molcel.2017.04.008.
  PUBMED    28475872
REFERENCE   2 (bases 1 to 9422)
  AUTHORS   .
  TITLE     Direct Submission
  JOURNAL   Exported May 12, 2021 from SnapGene Server 1.1.58
            http://www.snapgene.com
FEATURES             Location/Qualifiers
     source          1..9422
                     /organism="synthetic DNA construct"
                     /mol_type="other DNA"
     primer_bind     complement(18..36)
                     /label=pBRforEco
                     /note="pBR322 vectors, upsteam of EcoRI site, forward
                     primer"
     promoter        104..208
                     /gene="bla"
                     /label=AmpR promoter
     CDS             209..1069
                     /codon_start=1
                     /gene="bla"
                     /product="beta-lactamase"
                     /label=AmpR
                     /note="confers resistance to ampicillin, carbenicillin, and
                     related antibiotics"
                     /translation="MSIQHFRVALIPFFAAFCLPVFAHPETLVKVKDAEDQLGARVGYI
                     ELDLNSGKILESFRPEERFPMMSTFKVLLCGAVLSRVDAGQEQLGRRIHYSQNDLVEYS
                     PVTEKHLTDGMTVRELCSAAITMSDNTAANLLLTTIGGPKELTAFLHNMGDHVTRLDRW
                     EPELNEAIPNDERDTTMPAAMATTLRKLLTGELLTLASRQQLIDWMEADKVAGPLLRSA
                     LPAGWFIADKSGAGERGSRGIIAALGPDGKPSRIVVIYTTGSQATMDERNRQIAEIGAS
                     LIKHW"
     primer_bind     complement(427..446)
                     /label=Amp-R
                     /note="Ampicillin resistance gene, reverse primer"
     rep_origin      1240..1828
                     /direction=RIGHT
                     /label=ori
                     /note="high-copy-number ColE1/pMB1/pBR322/pUC origin of
                     replication"
     primer_bind     1729..1748
                     /label=pBR322ori-F
                     /note="pBR322 origin, forward primer"
     primer_bind     1982..1999
                     /label=L4440
                     /note="L4440 vector, forward primer"
     misc_feature    2014..2156
                     /label=bom
                     /note="basis of mobility region from pBR322"
     primer_bind     complement(2082..2101)
                     /label=pRS-marker
                     /note="pRS vectors, use to sequence yeast selectable
                     marker"
     primer_bind     2242..2264
                     /label=pGEX 3'
                     /note="pGEX vectors, reverse primer"
     CDS             complement(2258..2449)
                     /codon_start=1
                     /gene="rop"
                     /product="Rop protein, which maintains plasmids at low copy
                     number"
                     /label=rop
                     /translation="MTKQEKTALNMARFIRSQTLTLLEKLNELDADEQADICESLHDHA
                     DELYRSCLARFGDDGENL"
     primer_bind     3907..3926
                     /label=pBRrevBam
                     /note="pBR322 vectors, tet region, downstream of BamHI,
                     reverse primer"
     primer_bind     4010..4029
                     /label=T7
                     /note="T7 promoter, forward primer"
     promoter        4010..4028
                     /label=T7 promoter
                     /note="promoter for bacteriophage T7 RNA polymerase"
     RBS             4117..4139
                     /note="efficient ribosome binding site from bacteriophage
                     T7 gene 10 (Olins and Rangwala, 1989)"
     CDS             4159..4176
                     /codon_start=1
                     /product="6xHis affinity tag"
                     /label=6xHis
                     /translation="HHHHHH"
     CDS             4186..5286
                     /codon_start=1
                     /gene="malE (mutated)"
                     /product="maltose binding protein from E. coli"
                     /label=MBP
                     /note="This version of the gene does not encode a signal
                     sequence, so MBP will remain in the cytosol."
                     /translation="MKIEEGKLVIWINGDKGYNGLAEVGKKFEKDTGIKVTVEHPDKLE
                     EKFPQVAATGDGPDIIFWAHDRFGGYAQSGLLAEITPDKAFQDKLYPFTWDAVRYNGKL
                     IAYPIAVEALSLIYNKDLLPNPPKTWEEIPALDKELKAKGKSALMFNLQEPYFTWPLIA
                     ADGGYAFKYENGKYDIKDVGVDNAGAKAGLTFLVDLIKNKHMNADTDYSIAEAAFNKGE
                     TAMTINGPWAWSNIDTSKVNYGVTVLPTFKGQPSKPFVGVLSAGINAASPNKELAKEFL
                     ENYLLTDEGLEAVNKDKPLGAVALKSYEEELAKDPRIAATMENAQKGEIMPNIPQMSAF
                     WYAVRTAVINAASGRQTVDEALKDAQT"
     primer_bind     5260..5283
                     /label=MBP-F
                     /note="Maltose binding protein, forward primer"
     CDS             5341..5361
                     /codon_start=1
                     /product="tobacco etch virus (TEV) protease recognition and
                     cleavage site"
                     /label=TEV site
                     /translation="ENLYFQS"
     primer_bind     complement(8958..8976)
                     /label=T7 Term
                     /note="T7 terminator, reverse primer"
     terminator      8972..9019
                     /label=T7 terminator
                     /note="transcription terminator for bacteriophage T7 RNA
                     polymerase"
     promoter        complement(9385..9413)
                     /label=tet promoter
                     /note="E. coli promoter for tetracycline efflux protein
                     gene"
ORIGIN
        1 ttcttgaaga cgaaagggcc tcgtgatacg cctattttta taggttaatg tcatgataat
       61 aatggtttct tagacgtcag gtggcacttt tcggggaaat gtgcgcggaa cccctatttg
      121 tttatttttc taaatacatt caaatatgta tccgctcatg agacaataac cctgataaat
      181 gcttcaataa cattgaaaaa ggaagagtat gagtattcaa catttccgtg tcgcccttat
      241 tccctttttt gcggcatttt gccttcctgt ttttgctcac ccagaaacgc tggtgaaagt
      301 aaaagatgct gaagatcagt tgggtgcacg agtgggttac atcgaactgg atctcaacag
      361 cggtaagatc cttgagagtt ttcgccccga agaacgtttt ccaatgatga gcacttttaa
      421 agttctgcta tgtggcgcgg tattatcccg tgttgacgcc gggcaagagc aactcggtcg
      481 ccgcatacac tattctcaga atgacttggt tgagtactca ccagtcacag aaaagcatct
      541 tacggatggc atgacagtaa gagaattatg cagtgctgcc ataaccatga gtgataacac
      601 tgcggccaac ttacttctga caacgatcgg aggaccgaag gagctaaccg cttttttgca
      661 caacatgggg gatcatgtaa ctcgccttga tcgttgggaa ccggagctga atgaagccat
      721 accaaacgac gagcgtgaca ccacgatgcc tgcagcaatg gcaacaacgt tgcgcaaact
      781 attaactggc gaactactta ctctagcttc ccggcaacaa ttaatagact ggatggaggc
      841 ggataaagtt gcaggaccac ttctgcgctc ggcccttccg gctggctggt ttattgctga
      901 taaatctgga gccggtgagc gtgggtctcg cggtatcatt gcagcactgg ggccagatgg
      961 taagccctcc cgtatcgtag ttatctacac gacggggagt caggcaacta tggatgaacg
     1021 aaatagacag atcgctgaga taggtgcctc actgattaag cattggtaac tgtcagacca
     1081 agtttactca tatatacttt agattgattt aaaacttcat ttttaattta aaaggatcta
     1141 ggtgaagatc ctttttgata atctcatgac caaaatccct taacgtgagt tttcgttcca
     1201 ctgagcgtca gaccccgtag aaaagatcaa aggatcttct tgagatcctt tttttctgcg
     1261 cgtaatctgc tgcttgcaaa caaaaaaacc accgctacca gcggtggttt gtttgccgga
     1321 tcaagagcta ccaactcttt ttccgaaggt aactggcttc agcagagcgc agataccaaa
     1381 tactgtcctt ctagtgtagc cgtagttagg ccaccacttc aagaactctg tagcaccgcc
     1441 tacatacctc gctctgctaa tcctgttacc agtggctgct gccagtggcg ataagtcgtg
     1501 tcttaccggg ttggactcaa gacgatagtt accggataag gcgcagcggt cgggctgaac
     1561 ggggggttcg tgcacacagc ccagcttgga gcgaacgacc tacaccgaac tgagatacct
     1621 acagcgtgag ctatgagaaa gcgccacgct tcccgaaggg agaaaggcgg acaggtatcc
     1681 ggtaagcggc agggtcggaa caggagagcg cacgagggag cttccagggg gaaacgcctg
     1741 gtatctttat agtcctgtcg ggtttcgcca cctctgactt gagcgtcgat ttttgtgatg
     1801 ctcgtcaggg gggcggagcc tatggaaaaa cgccagcaac gcggcctttt tacggttcct
     1861 ggccttttgc tggccttttg ctcacatgtt ctttcctgcg ttatcccctg attctgtgga
     1921 taaccgtatt accgcctttg agtgagctga taccgctcgc cgcagccgaa cgaccgagcg
     1981 cagcgagtca gtgagcgagg aagcggaaga gcgcctgatg cggtattttc tccttacgca
     2041 tctgtgcggt atttcacacc gcatatatgg tgcactctca gtacaatctg ctctgatgcc
     2101 gcatagttaa gccagtatac actccgctat cgctacgtga ctgggtcatg gctgcgcccc
     2161 gacacccgcc aacacccgct gacgcgccct gacgggcttg tctgctcccg gcatccgctt
     2221 acagacaagc tgtgaccgtc tccgggagct gcatgtgtca gaggttttca ccgtcatcac
     2281 cgaaacgcgc gaggcagctg cggtaaagct catcagcgtg gtcgtgaagc gattcacaga
     2341 tgtctgcctg ttcatccgcg tccagctcgt tgagtttctc cagaagcgtt aatgtctggc
     2401 ttctgataaa gcgggccatg ttaagggcgg ttttttcctg tttggtcact gatgcctccg
     2461 tgtaaggggg atttctgttc atgggggtaa tgataccgat gaaacgagag aggatgctca
     2521 cgatacgggt tactgatgat gaacatgccc ggttactgga acgttgtgag ggtaaacaac
     2581 tggcggtatg gatgcggcgg gaccagagaa aaatcactca gggtcaatgc cagcgcttcg
     2641 ttaatacaga tgtaggtgtt ccacagggta gccagcagca tcctgcgatg cagatccgga
     2701 acataatggt gcagggcgct gacttccgcg tttccagact ttacgaaaca cggaaaccga
     2761 agaccattca tgttgttgct caggtcgcag acgttttgca gcagcagtcg cttcacgttc
     2821 gctcgcgtat cggtgattca ttctgctaac cagtaaggca accccgccag cctagccggg
     2881 tcctcaacga caggagcacg atcatgcgca cccgtggcca ggacccaacg ctgcccgaga
     2941 tgcgccgcgt gcggctgctg gagatggcgg acgcgatgga tatgttctgc caagggttgg
     3001 tttgcgcatt cacagttctc cgcaagaatt gattggctcc aattcttgga gtggtgaatc
     3061 cgttagcgag gtgccgccgg cttccattca ggtcgaggtg gcccggctcc atgcaccgcg
     3121 acgcaacgcg gggaggcaga caaggtatag ggcggcgcct acaatccatg ccaacccgtt
     3181 ccatgtgctc gccgaggcgg cataaatcgc cgtgacgatc agcggtccag tgatcgaagt
     3241 taggctggta agagccgcga gcgatccttg aagctgtccc tgatggtcgt catctacctg
     3301 cctggacagc atggcctgca acgcgggcat cccgatgccg ccggaagcga gaagaatcat
     3361 aatggggaag gccatccagc ctcgcgtcgc gaacgccagc aagacgtagc ccagcgcgtc
     3421 ggccgccatg ccggcgataa tggcctgctt ctcgccgaaa cgtttggtgg cgggaccagt
     3481 gacgaaggct tgagcgaggg cgtgcaagat tccgaatacc gcaagcgaca ggccgatcat
     3541 cgtcgcgctc cagcgaaagc ggtcctcgcc gaaaatgacc cagagcgctg ccggcacctg
     3601 tcctacgagt tgcatgataa agaagacagt cataagtgcg gcgacgatag tcatgccccg
     3661 cgcccaccgg aaggagctga ctgggttgaa ggctctcaag ggcatcggtc gacgctctcc
     3721 cttatgcgac tcctgcatta ggaagcagcc cagtagtagg ttgaggccgt tgagcaccgc
     3781 cgccgcaagg aatggtgcat gcaaggagat ggcgcccaac agtcccccgg ccacggggcc
     3841 tgccaccata cccacgccga aacaagcgct catgagcccg aagtggcgag cccgatcttc
     3901 cccatcggtg atgtcggcga tataggcgcc agcaaccgca cctgtggcgc cggtgatgcc
     3961 ggccacgatg cgtccggcgt agaggatcga gatctcgatc ccgcgaaatt aatacgactc
     4021 actataggga gaccacaacg gtttccctct agtgccggct ccggagagct ctttaattaa
     4081 gcggccgccc tgcaggactc gagttctaga aataattttg tttaacttta agaaggagat
     4141 atacatatga aatcttctca ccatcaccat caccatggtt cttctatgaa aatcgaagaa
     4201 ggtaaactgg taatctggat taacggcgat aaaggctata acggtctcgc tgaagtcggt
     4261 aagaaattcg agaaagatac cggaattaaa gtcaccgttg agcatccgga taaactggaa
     4321 gagaaattcc cacaggttgc ggcaactggc gatggccctg acattatctt ctgggcacac
     4381 gaccgctttg gtggctacgc tcaatctggc ctgttggctg aaatcacccc ggacaaagcg
     4441 ttccaggaca agctgtatcc gtttacctgg gatgccgtac gttacaacgg caagctgatt
     4501 gcttacccga tcgctgttga agcgttatcg ctgatttata acaaagatct gctgccgaac
     4561 ccgccaaaaa cctgggaaga gatcccggcg ctggataaag aactgaaagc gaaaggtaag
     4621 agcgcgctga tgttcaacct gcaagaaccg tacttcacct ggccgctgat tgctgctgac
     4681 gggggttatg cgttcaagta tgaaaacggc aagtacgaca ttaaagacgt gggcgtggat
     4741 aacgctggcg cgaaagcggg tctgaccttc ctggttgacc tgattaaaaa caaacacatg
     4801 aatgcagaca ccgattactc catcgcagaa gctgccttta ataaaggcga aacagcgatg
     4861 accatcaacg gcccgtgggc atggtccaac atcgacacca gcaaagtgaa ttatggtgta
     4921 acggtactgc cgaccttcaa gggtcaacca tccaaaccgt tcgttggcgt gctgagcgca
     4981 ggtattaacg ccgccagtcc gaacaaagag ctggcaaaag agttcctcga aaactatctg
     5041 ctgactgatg aaggtctgga agcggttaat aaagacaaac cgctgggtgc cgtagcgctg
     5101 aagtcttacg aggaagagtt ggcgaaagat ccacgtattg ccgccactat ggaaaacgcc
     5161 cagaaaggtg aaatcatgcc gaacatcccg cagatgtccg ctttctggta tgccgtgcgt
     5221 actgcggtga tcaacgccgc cagcggtcgt cagactgtcg atgaagccct gaaagacgcg
     5281 cagactaatt cgagctcgaa caacaacaac aataacaata acaacaacct cgggatcgag
     5341 gaaaacctgt acttccaatc caatgcaatg cgtgtgtcga aagtgaaagt taaagatggg
     5401 ggcaaagaca agatggtctt ggtccatcgt aagacgaccg gtgcccaact tgtttattca
     5461 gggcagcccg ttagcaacga gacgtctaat attctgccag aaaaaaagcg ccagtcattc
     5521 gaccttagca ccctgaacaa aacaattatc aaattcgata ctgcgaaaaa gcaaaagtta
     5581 aatgtggacc agtataagat cgtagaaaag atcttcaagt atcccaagca ggagctgccc
     5641 aagcaaatta aagcagagga gatcctgccg tttttgaatc acaaattcca ggagccagtc
     5701 aagtattgga aaaacgggaa ggaagagagc ttcaatttaa cattattgat cgtcgaggca
     5761 gtccaagcac aggacaagcg taaacttcag ccctattatg actggaagac ctggtacatc
     5821 caaactaaaa gcgatttact gaagaagagt atcgagaaca atcgtatcga tttgactgag
     5881 aacttgtcaa agcgcaagaa ggcattgttg gcctgggaga cagagttcac agcatccggt
     5941 tcaatcgacc tgacgcatta ccataaggtc tatatgacgg atgttctgtg caaaatgtta
     6001 caagatgtta agccgctgac agatgataaa gggaagatca acaccaatgc gtatcatcgt
     6061 gggcttaaga aagccctgca gaaccaccaa ccagccatct ttggaacacg cgaggtgcct
     6121 aatgaggcta atcgtgcaga caatcagttg agcatttatc atttggaggt cgtgaagtat
     6181 cttgagcact attttccaat taaaacttcg aaacgccgca ataccgccga cgatatcgct
     6241 cattatttaa aggcacagac gttgaagaca acgattgaaa agcagctggt aaacgccatc
     6301 cgcgcgaaca tcatccaaca aggcaaaacc aatcatcacg agttgaaagc ggacacaaca
     6361 tcgaatgatt tgatccgtat taaaactaac gaagccttcg tcttaaactt aactggtacc
     6421 tgtgcgtttg cagcgaacaa tattcgcaac atggtggaca acgagcaaac taacgacatc
     6481 ctgggaaagg gggactttat caagagctta ctgaaggaca atacgaacag ccaattgtac
     6541 tcgttttttt ttggtgaagg attatccacg aataaggcag agaaagagac gcaactttgg
     6601 ggtatccgtg gggctgttca acagatccgc aataatgtaa atcattacaa gaaagacgcc
     6661 cttaaaaccg tgttcaacat ctcaaatttc gagaatccca ccattactga cccgaaacaa
     6721 cagactaact atgcagacac catctataaa gcgcgcttca tcaatgaatt ggaaaagatc
     6781 cctgaagcct ttgcacagca gcttaaaact ggcggtgctg tctcctatta cactatcgaa
     6841 aacctgaaat cattattgac tacgtttcag ttttcgctgt gtcgtagcac gattccattt
     6901 gcacctggtt tcaaaaaggt ttttaatgga ggaatcaatt accaaaacgc caagcaagat
     6961 gaatctttct atgagcttat gctggaacaa tacttgcgta aagagaattt cgccgaagag
     7021 agctacaatg cacgttattt tatgctgaag ttgatctata acaatctttt cctgccgggc
     7081 tttacgaccg accgtaaggc gttcgccgac agtgtgggat ttgtgcaaat gcagaacaaa
     7141 aagcaagctg agaaagtcaa ccctcgcaag aaagaggcgt atgcgttcga ggcggtacgt
     7201 ccgatgaccg cagcagactc tatcgcagat tacatggcat acgttcaaag tgaattaatg
     7261 caggagcaaa acaaaaagga ggaaaaagtt gccgaggaaa ctcgcatcaa ttttgaaaag
     7321 ttcgtccttc aggtgttcat taaagggttc gattcgttct tgcgcgccaa agagtttgac
     7381 ttcgtccaaa tgccacaacc tcaattgact gctacggcgt ccaaccaaca aaaagccgac
     7441 aagttaaacc aactggaagc ctctattact gctgattgca aacttacgcc ccaatatgcg
     7501 aaagcggacg atgctacaca tatcgcgttc tacgtctttt gcaaattact ggatgcggca
     7561 cacttgtcta atttgcgtaa cgagctgatt aagtttcgcg aatccgttaa cgaattcaaa
     7621 ttccaccatt tgctggaaat cattgagatt tgccttttat ctgcagatgt tgtgccaaca
     7681 gactatcgtg atctttatag tagcgaagct gactgcttag cacgtctgcg cccgttcatt
     7741 gaacagggcg cagacatcac aaactggtca gacttatttg tacaatctga caaacacagc
     7801 ccagtcatcc acgcaaacat tgagcttagt gttaaatatg gcacaactaa actgttagag
     7861 cagattatca ataaagatac tcaattcaag accacagagg caaattttac cgcctggaat
     7921 actgcgcaga agagcatcga acagcttatt aagcaacgcg aggaccatca cgagcaatgg
     7981 gtcaaggcta aaaacgccga cgacaaagaa aaacaagagc gcaaacgcga gaagtccaac
     8041 tttgcgcaaa agtttattga gaaacacggt gacgattatc ttgatatctg cgattatatc
     8101 aacacttata actggcttga caataaaatg cacttcgtgc acctgaaccg tctgcacggc
     8161 ttgactatcg agcttttagg tcgcatggcc gggtttgtcg ccctgtttga tcgcgatttt
     8221 caatttttcg atgagcaaca gatcgctgac gagttcaagt tacacggatt tgtgaactta
     8281 cacagtattg acaagaagct caatgaagtc cctactaaaa agatcaaaga gatctacgac
     8341 attcgtaaca aaatcattca aattaacgga aacaagatca atgagtccgt gcgtgccaac
     8401 ttaattcaat ttatctcgtc taaacgtaat tactataata acgccttctt gcacgtgtcc
     8461 aatgatgaga tcaaagaaaa gcagatgtat gatatccgca accatatcgc gcacttcaac
     8521 tatttgacga aggacgcggc tgacttctct ttgattgact tgattaacga gcttcgcgaa
     8581 ttgttacatt atgatcgcaa acttaagaac gctgtttcca aggcctttat cgacctgttt
     8641 gataagcacg gcatgattct gaagcttaag cttaacgcag accacaagtt aaaggttgag
     8701 tccctggagc caaagaaaat ttaccatctg ggatcatctg cgaaggacaa gccggagtat
     8761 caatattgca ccaaccaagt catgatggca tactgtaaca tgtgccgctc ccttttagag
     8821 atgaaaaaat aataacattg gaagtggata acggatccgc gatcgcggcg cgccacctgg
     8881 tggccggccg gtaccacgcg tgcgcgctga tccggctgct aacaaagccc gaaaggaagc
     8941 tgagttggct gctgccaccg ctgagcaata actagcataa ccccttgggg cctctaaacg
     9001 ggtcttgagg ggttttttgc tgaaaggagg aactatatcc ggatatccac aggacgggtg
     9061 tggtcgccat gatcgcgtag tcgatagtgg ctccaagtag cgaagcgagc aggactgggc
     9121 ggcggccaaa gcggtcggac agtgctccga gaacgggtgc gcatagaaat tgcatcaacg
     9181 catatagcgc tagcagcacg ccatagtgac tggcgatgct gtcggaatgg acgatatccc
     9241 gcaagaggcc cggcagtacc ggcataacca agcctatgcc tacagcatcc agggtgacgg
     9301 tgccgaggat gacgatgagc gcattgttag atttcataca cggtgcctga ctgcgttagc
     9361 aatttaactg tgataaacta ccgcattaaa gcttatcgat gataagctgt caaacatgag
     9421 aa
//
