Features (pLannotate 1.2.2; 18 found; start..end, strand, type, name):
     11..144     +  rep_origin     RSF ori (fragment): Plasmids containing the RSF 1030 origin of replication can be propagated in E. coli cells that contain additional plasmids with compatible origins.
    149..288     -  misc_feature   bom: basis of mobility region from pBR322
    390..581     -  CDS            rop: Rop protein, which maintains plasmids at low copy number; rop
    598..978     +  CDS            YPB1_ECOLX: Protein predicted: Swiss-Prot protein existence level 4. From Escherichia coli.
   1220..2120    -  CDS            TcR (fragment): tetracycline efflux protein; tet; confers resistance to tetracycline
   2142..2160    +  promoter       T7 promoter: promoter for bacteriophage T7 RNA polymerase
   2249..2271    +  RBS            RBS: efficient ribosome binding site from bacteriophage T7 gene 10 (Olins and Rangwala, 1989)
   2291..2308    +  CDS            6xHis: 6xHis affinity tag
   2318..3418    +  CDS            MBP: maltose binding protein from E. coli; malE (mutated); This version of the gene does not encode a signal sequence, so MBP will remain in the cytosol.
   3473..3489    +  CDS            TEV site (fragment): tobacco etch virus (TEV) protease recognition and cleavage site
   3500..6961    +  CDS            cas13a: CS13A_PALPW - Experimental evidence at protein level: Swiss-Prot protein existence level 1. CRISPR (clustered regularly interspaced short palindromic repeat), is an adaptive immune system that provides protection against mobile genetic elements (viruses, transposable elements and conjugative plasmids). CRISPR clusters contain sequences complementary to antecedent mobile elements and target invading nucleic acids. Unlike many single-component effectors, this CRISPR-Cas system targets RNA (PubMed:28475872). CRISPR clusters are transcribed from pre-CRISPR RNA (crRNA) and processed into crRNA by t
   7047..7096    +  CDS            SET1 (fragment): solubility-enhancement tag derived from T7 phage gene 10B
   7104..7151    +  terminator     T7 terminator: transcription terminator for bacteriophage T7 RNA polymerase
   7177..7469    -  CDS            TcR (fragment): tetracycline efflux protein; tet; confers resistance to tetracycline
   7517..7545    -  promoter       tet promoter: E. coli promoter for tetracycline efflux protein gene
   7658..7762    +  promoter       AmpR promoter: bla
   7763..8623    +  CDS            AmpR: β-lactamase; bla; confers resistance to ampicillin, carbenicillin, and related antibiotics
   8794..9382    +  rep_origin     ori: high-copy-number ColE1/pMB1/pBR322/pUC origin of replication
>Addgene plasmid #91872 | p2CT-His-MBP-Ppr_Cas13a_WT | addgene full sequence | sequence record 181510 | Addgene NGS Result
TTTGCTGGCCTTTTGCTCACATGTTCTTTCCTGCGTTATCCCCTGATTCTGTGGATAACCGTATTACCGC
CTTTGAGTGAGCTGATACCGCTCGCCGCAGCCGAACGACCGAGCGCAGCGAGTCAGTGAGCGAGGAAGCG
GAAGAGCGCCTGATGCGGTATTTTCTCCTTACGCATCTGTGCGGTATTTCACACCGCAATGGTGCACTCT
CAGTACAATCTGCTCTGATGCCGCATAGTTAAGCCAGTATACACTCCGCTATCGCTACGTGACTGGGTCA
TGGCTGCGCCCCGACACCCGCCAACACCCGCTGACGCGCCCTGACGGGCTTGTCTGCTCCCGGCATCCGC
TTACAGACAAGCTGTGACCGTCTCCGGGAGCTGCATGTGTCAGAGGTTTTCACCGTCATCACCGAAACGC
GCGAGGCAGCTGCGGTAAAGCTCATCAGCGTGGTCGTGAAGCGATTCACAGATGTCTGCCTGTTCATCCG
CGTCCAGCTCGTTGAGTTTCTCCAGAAGCGTTAATGTCTGGCTTCTGATAAAGCGGGCCATGTTAAGGGC
GGTTTTTTCCTGTTTGGTCACTGATGCCTCCGTGTAAGGGGGATTTCTGTTCATGGGGGTAATGATACCG
ATGAAACGAGAGAGGATGCTCACGATACGGGTTACTGATGATGAACATGCCCGGTTACTGGAACGTTGTG
AGGGTAAACAACTGGCGGTATGGATGCGGCGGGACCAGAGAAAAATCACTCAGGGTCAATGCCAGCGCTT
CGTTAATACAGATGTAGGTGTTCCACAGGGTAGCCAGCAGCATCCTGCGATGCAGATCCGGAACATAATG
GTGCAGGGCGCTGACTTCCGCGTTTCCAGACTTTACGAAACACGGAAACCGAAGACCATTCATGTTGTTG
CTCAGGTCGCAGACGTTTTGCAGCAGCAGTCGCTTCACGTTCGCTCGCGTATCGGTGATTCATTCTGCTA
ACCAGTAAGGCAACCCCGCCAGCCTAGCCGGGTCCTCAACGACAGGAGCACGATCATGCGCACCCGTGGC
CAGGACCCAACGCTGCCCGAGATGCGCCGCGTGCGGCTGCTGGAGATGGCGGACGCGATGGATATGTTCT
GCCAAGGGTTGGTTTGCGCATTCACAGTTCTCCGCAAGAATTGATTGGCTCCAATTCTTGGAGTGGTGAA
TCCGTTAGCGAGGTGCCGCCGGCTTCCATTCAGGTCGAGGTGGCCCGGCTCCATGCACCGCGACGCAACG
CGGGGAGGCAGACAAGGTATAGGGCGGCGCCTACAATCCATGCCAACCCGTTCCATGTGCTCGCCGAGGC
GGCATAAATCGCCGTGACGATCAGCGGTCCAATGATCGAAGTTAGGCTGGTAAGAGCCGCGAGCGATCCT
TGAAGCTGTCCCTGATGGTCGTCATCTACCTGCCTGGACAGCATGGCCTGCAACGCGGGCATCCCGATGC
CGCCGGAAGCGAGAAGAATCATAATGGGGAAGGCCATCCAGCCTCGCGTCGCGAACGCCAGCAAGACGTA
GCCCAGCGCGTCGGCCGCCATGCCGGCGATAATGGCCTGCTTCTCGCCGAAACGTTTGGTGGCGGGACCA
GTGACGAAGGCTTGAGCGAGGGCGTGCAAGATTCCGAATACCGCAAGCGACAGGCCGATCATCGTCGCGC
TCCAGCGAAAGCGGTCCTCGCCGAAAATGACCCAGAGCGCTGCCGGCACCTGTCCTACGAGTTGCATGAT
AAAGAAGACAGTCATAAGTGCGGCGACGATAGTCATGCCCCGCGCCCACCGGAAGGAGCTGACTGGGTTG
AAGGCTCTCAAGGGCATCGGTCGACGCTCTCCCTTATGCGACTCCTGCATTAGGAAGCAGCCCAGTAGTA
GGTTGAGGCCGTTGAGCACCGCCGCCGCAAGGAATGGTGCATGCAAGGAGATGGCGCCCAACAGTCCCCC
GGCCACGGGGCCTGCCACCATACCCACGCCGAAACAAGCGCTCATGAGCCCGAAGTGGCGAGCCCGATCT
TCCCCATCGGTGATGTCGGCGATATAGGCGCCAGCAACCGCACCTGTGGCGCCGGTGATGCCGGCCACGA
TGCGTCCGGCGTAGAGGATCGAGATCTCGATCCCGCGAAATTAATACGACTCACTATAGGGAGACCACAA
CGGTTTCCCTCTAGTGCCGGCTCCGGAGAGCTCTTTAATTAAGCGGCCGCCCTGCAGGACTCGAGTTCTA
GAAATAATTTTGTTTAACTTTAAGAAGGAGATATACATATGAAATCTTCTCACCATCACCATCACCATGG
TTCTTCTATGAAAATCGAAGAAGGTAAACTGGTAATCTGGATTAACGGCGATAAAGGCTATAACGGTCTC
GCTGAAGTCGGTAAGAAATTCGAGAAAGATACCGGAATTAAAGTCACCGTTGAGCATCCGGATAAACTGG
AAGAGAAATTCCCACAGGTTGCGGCAACTGGCGATGGCCCTGACATTATCTTCTGGGCACACGACCGCTT
TGGTGGCTACGCTCAATCTGGCCTGTTGGCTGAAATCACCCCGGACAAAGCGTTCCAGGACAAGCTGTAT
CCGTTTACCTGGGATGCCGTACGTTACAACGGCAAGCTGATTGCTTACCCGATCGCTGTTGAAGCGTTAT
CGCTGATTTATAACAAAGATCTGCTGCCGAACCCGCCAAAAACCTGGGAAGAGATCCCGGCGCTGGATAA
AGAACTGAAAGCGAAAGGTAAGAGCGCGCTGATGTTCAACCTGCAAGAACCGTACTTCACCTGGCCGCTG
ATTGCTGCTGACGGGGGTTATGCGTTCAAGTATGAAAACGGCAAGTACGACATTAAAGACGTGGGCGTGG
ATAACGCTGGCGCGAAAGCGGGTCTGACCTTCCTGGTTGACCTGATTAAAAACAAACACATGAATGCAGA
CACCGATTACTCCATCGCAGAAGCTGCCTTTAATAAAGGCGAAACAGCGATGACCATCAACGGCCCGTGG
GCATGGTCCAACATCGACACCAGCAAAGTGAATTATGGTGTAACGGTACTGCCGACCTTCAAGGGTCAAC
CATCCAAACCGTTCGTTGGCGTGCTGAGCGCAGGTATTAACGCCGCCAGTCCGAACAAAGAGCTGGCAAA
AGAGTTCCTCGAAAACTATCTGCTGACTGATGAAGGTCTGGAAGCGGTTAATAAAGACAAACCGCTGGGT
GCCGTAGCGCTGAAGTCTTACGAGGAAGAGTTGGCGAAAGATCCACGTATTGCCGCCACTATGGAAAACG
CCCAGAAAGGTGAAATCATGCCGAACATCCCGCAGATGTCCGCTTTCTGGTATGCCGTGCGTACTGCGGT
GATCAACGCCGCCAGCGGTCGTCAGACTGTCGATGAAGCCCTGAAAGACGCGCAGACTAATTCGAGCTCG
AACAACAACAACAATAACAATAACAACAACCTCGGGATCGAGGAAAACCTGTACTTCCAATCCAATGCAA
TGCGTGTGTCGAAAGTGAAAGTTAAAGATGGGGGCAAAGACAAGATGGTCTTGGTCCATCGTAAGACGAC
CGGTGCCCAACTTGTTTATTCAGGGCAGCCCGTTAGCAACGAGACGTCTAATATTCTGCCAGAAAAAAAG
CGCCAGTCATTCGACCTTAGCACCCTGAACAAAACAATTATCAAATTCGATACTGCGAAAAAGCAAAAGT
TAAATGTGGACCAGTATAAGATCGTAGAAAAGATCTTCAAGTATCCCAAGCAGGAGCTGCCCAAGCAAAT
TAAAGCAGAGGAGATCCTGCCGTTTTTGAATCACAAATTCCAGGAGCCAGTCAAGTATTGGAAAAACGGG
AAGGAAGAGAGCTTCAATTTAACATTATTGATCGTCGAGGCAGTCCAAGCACAGGACAAGCGTAAACTTC
AGCCCTATTATGACTGGAAGACCTGGTACATCCAAACTAAAAGCGATTTACTGAAGAAGAGTATCGAGAA
CAATCGTATCGATTTGACTGAGAACTTGTCAAAGCGCAAGAAGGCATTGTTGGCCTGGGAGACAGAGTTC
ACAGCATCCGGTTCAATCGACCTGACGCATTACCATAAGGTCTATATGACGGATGTTCTGTGCAAAATGT
TACAAGATGTTAAGCCGCTGACAGATGATAAAGGGAAGATCAACACCAATGCGTATCATCGTGGGCTTAA
GAAAGCCCTGCAGAACCACCAACCAGCCATCTTTGGAACACGCGAGGTGCCTAATGAGGCTAATCGTGCA
GACAATCAGTTGAGCATTTATCATTTGGAGGTCGTGAAGTATCTTGAGCACTATTTTCCAATTAAAACTT
CGAAACGCCGCAATACCGCCGACGATATCGCTCATTATTTAAAGGCACAGACGTTGAAGACAACGATTGA
AAAGCAGCTGGTAAACGCCATCCGCGCGAACATCATCCAACAAGGCAAAACCAATCATCACGAGTTGAAA
GCGGACACAACATCGAATGATTTGATCCGTATTAAAACTAACGAAGCCTTCGTCTTAAACTTAACTGGTA
CCTGTGCGTTTGCAGCGAACAATATTCGCAACATGGTGGACAACGAGCAAACTAACGACATCCTGGGAAA
GGGGGACTTTATCAAGAGCTTACTGAAGGACAATACGAACAGCCAATTGTACTCGTTTTTTTTTGGTGAA
GGATTATCCACGAATAAGGCAGAGAAAGAGACGCAACTTTGGGGTATCCGTGGGGCTGTTCAACAGATCC
GCAATAATGTAAATCATTACAAGAAAGACGCCCTTAAAACCGTGTTCAACATCTCAAATTTCGAGAATCC
CACCATTACTGACCCGAAACAACAGACTAACTATGCAGACACCATCTATAAAGCGCGCTTCATCAATGAA
TTGGAAAAGATCCCTGAAGCCTTTGCACAGCAGCTTAAAACTGGCGGTGCTGTCTCCTATTACACTATCG
AAAACCTGAAATCATTATTGACTACGTTTCAGTTTTCGCTGTGTCGTAGCACGATTCCATTTGCACCTGG
TTTCAAAAAGGTTTTTAATGGAGGAATCAATTACCAAAACGCCAAGCAAGATGAATCTTTCTATGAGCTT
ATGCTGGAACAATACTTGCGTAAAGAGAATTTCGCCGAAGAGAGCTACAATGCACGTTATTTTATGCTGA
AGTTGATCTATAACAATCTTTTCCTGCCGGGCTTTACGACCGACCGTAAGGCGTTCGCCGACAGTGTGGG
ATTTGTGCAAATGCAGAACAAAAAGCAAGCTGAGAAAGTCAACCCTCGCAAGAAAGAGGCGTATGCGTTC
GAGGCGGTACGTCCGATGACCGCAGCAGACTCTATCGCAGATTACATGGCATACGTTCAAAGTGAATTAA
TGCAGGAGCAAAACAAAAAGGAGGAAAAAGTTGCCGAGGAAACTCGCATCAATTTTGAAAAGTTCGTCCT
TCAGGTGTTCATTAAAGGGTTCGATTCGTTCTTGCGCGCCAAAGAGTTTGACTTCGTCCAAATGCCACAA
CCTCAATTGACTGCTACGGCGTCCAACCAACAAAAAGCCGACAAGTTAAACCAACTGGAAGCCTCTATTA
CTGCTGATTGCAAACTTACGCCCCAATATGCGAAAGCGGACGATGCTACACATATCGCGTTCTACGTCTT
TTGCAAATTACTGGATGCGGCACACTTGTCTAATTTGCGTAACGAGCTGATTAAGTTTCGCGAATCCGTT
AACGAATTCAAATTCCACCATTTGCTGGAAATCATTGAGATTTGCCTTTTATCTGCAGATGTTGTGCCAA
CAGACTATCGTGATCTTTATAGTAGCGAAGCTGACTGCTTAGCACGTCTGCGCCCGTTCATTGAACAGGG
CGCAGACATCACAAACTGGTCAGACTTATTTGTACAATCTGACAAACACAGCCCAGTCATCCACGCAAAC
ATTGAGCTTAGTGTTAAATATGGCACAACTAAACTGTTAGAGCAGATTATCAATAAAGATACTCAATTCA
AGACCACAGAGGCAAATTTTACCGCCTGGAATACTGCGCAGAAGAGCATCGAACAGCTTATTAAGCAACG
CGAGGACCATCACGAGCAATGGGTCAAGGCTAAAAACGCCGACGACAAAGAAAAACAAGAGCGCAAACGC
GAGAAGTCCAACTTTGCGCAAAAGTTTATTGAGAAACACGGTGACGATTATCTTGATATCTGCGATTATA
TCAACACTTATAACTGGCTTGACAATAAAATGCACTTCGTGCACCTGAACCGTCTGCACGGCTTGACTAT
CGAGCTTTTAGGTCGCATGGCCGGGTTTGTCGCCCTGTTTGATCGCGATTTTCAATTTTTCGATGAGCAA
CAGATCGCTGACGAGTTCAAGTTACACGGATTTGTGAACTTACACAGTATTGACAAGAAGCTCAATGAAG
TCCCTACTAAAAAGATCAAAGAGATCTACGACATTCGTAACAAAATCATTCAAATTAACGGAAACAAGAT
CAATGAGTCCGTGCGTGCCAACTTAATTCAATTTATCTCGTCTAAACGTAATTACTATAATAACGCCTTC
TTGCACGTGTCCAATGATGAGATCAAAGAAAAGCAGATGTATGATATCCGCAACCATATCGCGCACTTCA
ACTATTTGACGAAGGACGCGGCTGACTTCTCTTTGATTGACTTGATTAACGAGCTTCGCGAATTGTTACA
TTATGATCGCAAACTTAAGAACGCTGTTTCCAAGGCCTTTATCGACCTGTTTGATAAGCACGGCATGATT
CTGAAGCTTAAGCTTAACGCAGACCACAAGTTAAAGGTTGAGTCCCTGGAGCCAAAGAAAATTTACCATC
TGGGATCATCTGCGAAGGACAAGCCGGAGTATCAATATTGCACCAACCAAGTCATGATGGCATACTGTAA
CATGTGCCGCTCCCTTTTAGAGATGAAAAAATAATAACATTGGAAGTGGATAACGGATCCGCGATCGCGG
CGCGCCACCTGGTGGCCGGCCGGTACCACGCGTGCGCGCTGATCCGGCTGCTAACAAAGCCCGAAAGGAA
GCTGAGTTGGCTGCTGCCACCGCTGAGCAATAACTAGCATAACCCCTTGGGGCCTCTAAACGGGTCTTGA
GGGGTTTTTTGCTGAAAGGAGGAACTATATCCGGATATCCACAGGACGGGTGTGGTCGCCATGATCGCGT
AGTCGATAGTGGCTCCAAGTAGCGAAGCGAGCAGGACTGGGCGGCGGCCAAAGCGGTCGGACAGTGCTCC
GAGAACGGGTGCGCATAGAAATTGCATCAACGCATATAGCGCTAGCAGCACGCCATAGTGACTGGCGATG
CTGTCGGAATGGACGATATCCCGCAAGAGGCCCGGCAGTACCGGCATAACCAAGCCTATGCCTACAGCAT
CCAGGGTGACGGTGCCGAGGATGACGATGAGCGCATTGTTAGATTTCATACACGGTGCCTGACTGCGTTA
GCAATTTAACTGTGATAAACTACCGCATTAAAGCTTATCGATGATAAGCTGTCAAACATGAGAATTCTTG
AAGACGAAAGGGCCTCGTGATACGCCTATTTTTATAGGTTAATGTCATGATAATAATGGTTTCTTAGACG
TCAGGTGGCACTTTTCGGGGAAATGTGCGCGGAACCCCTATTTGTTTATTTTTCTAAATACATTCAAATA
TGTATCCGCTCATGAGACAATAACCCTGATAAATGCTTCAATAACATTGAAAAAGGAAGAGTATGAGTAT
TCAACATTTCCGTGTCGCCCTTATTCCCTTTTTTGCGGCATTTTGCCTTCCTGTTTTTGCTCACCCAGAA
ACGCTGGTGAAAGTAAAAGATGCTGAAGATCAGTTGGGTGCACGAGTGGGTTACATCGAACTGGATCTCA
ACAGCGGTAAGATCCTTGAGAGTTTTCGCCCCGAAGAACGTTTTCCAATGATGAGCACTTTTAAAGTTCT
GCTATGTGGCGCGGTATTATCCCGTGTTGACGCCGGGCAAGAGCAACTCGGTCGCCGCATACACTATTCT
CAGAATGACTTGGTTGAGTACTCACCAGTCACAGAAAAGCATCTTACGGATGGCATGACAGTAAGAGAAT
TATGCAGTGCTGCCATAACCATGAGTGATAACACTGCGGCCAACTTACTTCTGACAACGATCGGAGGACC
GAAGGAGCTAACCGCTTTTTTGCACAACATGGGGGATCATGTAACTCGCCTTGATCGTTGGGAACCGGAG
CTGAATGAAGCCATACCAAACGACGAGCGTGACACCACGATGCCTGCAGCAATGGCAACAACGTTGCGCA
AACTATTAACTGGCGAACTACTTACTCTAGCTTCCCGGCAACAATTAATAGACTGGATGGAGGCGGATAA
AGTTGCAGGACCACTTCTGCGCTCGGCCCTTCCGGCTGGCTGGTTTATTGCTGATAAATCTGGAGCCGGT
GAGCGTGGGTCTCGCGGTATCATTGCAGCACTGGGGCCAGATGGTAAGCCCTCCCGTATCGTAGTTATCT
ACACGACGGGGAGTCAGGCAACTATGGATGAACGAAATAGACAGATCGCTGAGATAGGTGCCTCACTGAT
TAAGCATTGGTAACTGTCAGACCAAGTTTACTCATATATACTTTAGATTGATTTAAAACTTCATTTTTAA
TTTAAAAGGATCTAGGTGAAGATCCTTTTTGATAATCTCATGACCAAAATCCCTTAACGTGAGTTTTCGT
TCCACTGAGCGTCAGACCCCGTAGAAAAGATCAAAGGATCTTCTTGAGATCCTTTTTTTCTGCGCGTAAT
CTGCTGCTTGCAAACAAAAAAACCACCGCTACCAGCGGTGGTTTGTTTGCCGGATCAAGAGCTACCAACT
CTTTTTCCGAAGGTAACTGGCTTCAGCAGAGCGCAGATACCAAATACTGTCCTTCTAGTGTAGCCGTAGT
TAGGCCACCACTTCAAGAACTCTGTAGCACCGCCTACATACCTCGCTCTGCTAATCCTGTTACCAGTGGC
TGCTGCCAGTGGCGATAAGTCGTGTCTTACCGGGTTGGACTCAAGACGATAGTTACCGGATAAGGCGCAG
CGGTCGGGCTGAACGGGGGGTTCGTGCACACAGCCCAGCTTGGAGCGAACGACCTACACCGAACTGAGAT
ACCTACAGCGTGAGCTATGAGAAAGCGCCACGCTTCCCGAAGGGAGAAAGGCGGACAGGTATCCGGTAAG
CGGCAGGGTCGGAACAGGAGAGCGCACGAGGGAGCTTCCAGGGGGAAACGCCTGGTATCTTTATAGTCCT
GTCGGGTTTCGCCACCTCTGACTTGAGCGTCGATTTTTGTGATGCTCGTCAGGGGGGCGGAGCCTATGGA
AAAACGCCAGCAACGCGGCCTTTTTACGGTTCCTGGCCT
